Addgene plasmid #172001: pBMN-FKBP DD(L106P)-UbK0G75C-sfGFP
Purpose: Expression for LIBRON constructs
Depositing lab: Thomas Wandless. Depositing organization: Stanford University. Publication: A Method for Conditional Regulation of Protein Stability in Native or Near-Native Form. Miyamae Y, Chen LC, Utsugi Y, Farrants H, Wandless TJ. Cell Chem Biol. 2020 Dec 17;27(12):1573-1581.e3. doi: 10.1016/j.chembiol.2020.09.004. Epub 2020 Oct 1. PubMed 33007216.
Backbone
  Vector backbone: pBMN
  Total vector size (bp): 7547
  Vector type: Retroviral
Growth in bacteria
  Bacterial resistance: Ampicillin, 100 μg/mL
  Growth temperature: 30°C
  Growth strain: NEB Stable
  Growth instructions: Culture at 30C to prevent recombination of LTR and lost insert. Takes >20 hours to get good culture at 30C.
  Copy number: Unknown
Gene/Insert
  Gene/Insert name: FKBP DD (L106P)-UbK0G75C
  Species: H. sapiens (human)
  Insert size (bp): 567
  Mutation: change all lysin residues of ubiquitin to Arg, G75 was substituted to Cys
  Tag / fusion protein: sfGFP (C terminal on insert)
  Cloning method: Restriction Enzyme; 5′ cloning site BamHI (unknown if destroyed); 3′ cloning site NsiI (unknown if destroyed)
  Sequencing primers: 5′ pBMN 5'
Terms and licenses: Academic/Nonprofit Terms; Industry Terms: Not Available to Industry
How to cite: pBMN-FKBP DD(L106P)-UbK0G75C-sfGFP was a gift from Thomas Wandless (Addgene plasmid # 172001 ; http://n2t.net/addgene:172001 ; RRID:Addgene_172001)
