[The description below was written by a language model from this plasmid's Addgene catalogue record and pLannotate feature annotations shown in this document.]
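Description:
pBMN-FKBP DD(L106P)-UbK0G75C-sfGFP is a Moloney murine leukemia virus-based retroviral expression vector of about 7.5 kb, built on the pBMN backbone. In bacteria it is maintained through a high-copy ColE1/pUC-type origin and selected with ampicillin via β-lactamase. The viral portion comprises a 5′ LTR, the MMLV Ψ packaging signal, a truncated gag segment lacking its start codon and a pol fragment carrying the splice acceptor, followed by the payload and a 3′ LTR. These elements allow the transcript to be packaged into retroviral particles in a packaging cell line and integrated into target mammalian cells. No separate internal promoter is annotated, so expression is presumably driven from the 5′ LTR.

The payload is a single fusion reading frame: the FKBP12 L106P destabilising domain, then human ubiquitin in which every lysine is changed to arginine (K0) and Gly75 is replaced by cysteine, then superfolder GFP at the C terminus. The destabilising domain targets the fusion for degradation unless the ligand Shield1 is present to stabilise it. Placing ubiquitin between the degron and the cargo fits the associated study's aim of regulating protein stability while yielding the protein of interest in native or near-native form, here with sfGFP as the reporter cargo. The lysine-free ubiquitin cannot itself be extended into ubiquitin chains, but the record does not explain the specific role of the G75C change. Downstream, an EMCV IRES drives mCherry from the same transcript, giving a ligand-independent red marker of transduction against which green fluorescence can be compared. The catalogue lists the purpose simply as expression of LIBRON constructs.
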