Features (pLannotate 1.2.2; 16 found; start..end, strand, type, name):
      1..592     +  LTR            LTR: long terminal repeat from Moloney murine leukemia virus
    655..1012    +  misc_feature   MMLV Ψ: packaging signal of Moloney murine leukemia virus (MMLV)
   1077..1493    +  CDS            gag (truncated): truncated Moloney murine leukemia virus (MMLV) gag gene lacking the start codon
   1503..1877    +  misc_feature   pol region: Moloney murine leukemia virus (MMLV) pol region containing the splice acceptor site
   1892..2215    +  CDS            DD: destabilization domain that can be stabilized by Shield1 in the ProteoTuner™ system L106P mutant of FKBP12
   2222..2446    +  CDS            ubiquitin-K0: human ubiquitin variant in which all of the lysines have been mutated to arginine also known as ubiquitin-KO
   2453..3163    +  CDS            Superfolder GFP: Superfolder GFP is a basic (constitutively fluorescent) green fluorescent protein published in 2005, derived from Aequorea victoria. It is reported to be a very rapidly-maturing weak dimer.
   3308..3770    +  misc_feature   IRES: internal ribosome entry site (IRES) of the encephalomyocarditis virus (EMCV)
   3784..4491    +  CDS            mCherry: mCherry is a basic (constitutively fluorescent) red fluorescent protein published in 2004, derived from Discosoma sp.. It is reported to be a very rapidly-maturing monomer with low acid sensitivity.
   4543..4664    +  LTR            3' LTR (ΔU3) (fragment): self-inactivating 3' long terminal repeat (LTR) from Moloney murine leukemia virus
   4665..5134    +  LTR            LTR: long terminal repeat from Moloney murine leukemia virus
   5200..5252    -  CDS            lacI (fragment): lac repressor; lacI; The lac repressor binds to the lac operator to inhibit transcription in E. coli. This inhibition can be relieved by adding lactose or isopropyl-β-D-thiogalactopyranoside (IPTG).
   5435..6023    -  rep_origin     ori: high-copy-number ColE1/pMB1/pBR322/pUC origin of replication
   6094..6146    +  promoter       AmpR promoter (fragment): bla
   6147..7007    +  CDS            AmpR: β-lactamase; bla; confers resistance to ampicillin, carbenicillin, and related antibiotics
   7093..7152    -  promoter       AmpR promoter (fragment): bla
>Addgene plasmid #172001 | pBMN-FKBP DD(L106P)-UbK0G75C-sfGFP | addgene full sequence | sequence record 339426 | Addgene NGS Result
TGAAAGACCCCACCTGTAGGTTTGGCAAGCTAGCTTAAGTAACGCCATTTTGCAAGGCATGGAAAAATAC
ATAACTGAGAATAGAAAAGTTCAGATCAAGGTCAGGAACAGATGGAACAGCTGAATATGGGCCAAACAGG
ATATCTGTGGTAAGCAGTTCCTGCCCCGGCTCAGGGCCAAGAACAGATGGAACAGCTGAATATGGGCCAA
ACAGGATATCTGTGGTAAGCAGTTCCTGCCCCGGCTCAGGGCCAAGAACAGATGGTCCCCAGATGCGGTC
CAGCCCTCAGCAGTTTCTAGAGAACCATCAGATGTTTCCAGGGTGCCCCAAGGACCTGAAATGACCCTGT
GCCTTATTTGAACTAACCAATCAGTTCGCTTCTCGCTTCTGTTCGCGCGCTTCTGCTCCCCGAGCTCAAT
AAAAGAGCCCACAACCCCTCACTCGGCGCGCCAGTCCTCCGATTGACTGAGTCGCCCGGGTACCCGTGTA
TCCAATAAACCCTCTTGCAGTTGCATCCGACTTGTGGTCTCGCTGTTCCTTGGGAGGGTCTCCTCTGAGT
GATTGACTACCCGTCAGCGGGGGTCTTTCATTTGGGGGCTCGTCCGGGATCGGGAGACCCCTGCCCAGGG
ACCACCGACCCACCACCGGGAGGTAAGCTGGCCAGCAACTTATCTGTGTCTGTCCGATTGTCTAGTGTCT
ATGACTGATTTTATGCGCCTGCGTCGGTACTAGTTAGCTAACTAGCTCTGTATCTGGCGGACCCGTGGTG
GAACTGACGAGTTCGGAACACCCGGCCGCAACCCTGGGAGACGTCCCATGGACTTCGGGGGCCGTTTTTG
TGGCCCGACCTGAGTCCAAAAATCCCGATCGTTTTGGACTCTTTGGTGCACCCCCCTTAGAGGAGGGATA
TGTGGTTCTGGTAGGAGACGAGAACCTAAAACAGTTCCCGCCTCCGTCTGAATTTTTGCTTTCGGTTTGG
GACCGAAGCCGCGCCGCGCGTCTTGTCTGCTGCAGCATCGTTCTGTGTTGTCTCTGTCTGACTGTGTTTC
TGTATTTGTCTGAAAATATGGGCCCGGGCCAGACTGTTACCACTCCCTTAAGTTTGACCTTAGGTCACTG
GAAAGATGTCGAGCGGATCGCTCACAACCAGTCGGTAGATGTCAAGAAGAGACGTTGGGTTACCTTCTGC
TCTGCAGAATGGCCAACCTTTAACGTCGGATGGCCGCGAGACGGCACCTTTAACCGAGACCTCATCACCC
AGGTTAAGATCAAGGTCTTTTCACCTGGCCCGCATGGACACCCAGACCAGGTCCCCTACATCGTGACCTG
GGAAGCCTTGGCTTTTGACCCCCCTCCCTGGGTCAAGCCCTTTGTACACCCTAAGCCTCCGCCTCCTCTT
CCTCCATCCGCCCCGTCTCTCCCCCTTGAACCTCCTCGTTCGACCCCGCCTCGATCCTCCCTTTATCCAG
CCCTCACTCCTTCTCTAGGCGCCCCCATATGGCCATATGAGATCTTATATGGGGCACCCCCGCCCCTTGT
AAACTTCCCTGACCCTGACATGACAAGAGTTACTAACAGCCCCTCTCTCCAAGCTCACTTACAGGCTCTC
TACTTAGTCCAGCACGAAGTCTGGAGACCTCTGGCGGCAGCCTACCAAGAACAACTGGACCGACCGGTGG
TACCTCACCCTTACCGAGTCGGCGACACAGTGTGGGTCCGCCGACACCAGACTAAGAACCTAGAACCTCG
CTGGAAAGGACCTTACACAGTCCTGCTGACCACCCCCACCGCCCTCAAAGTAGACGGCATCGCAGCTTGG
ATACACGCCGCCCACGTGAAGGCTGCCGACCCCGGGGGTGGACCATCCTCTAGACTGCCGGATCCGCCAC
CATGGGAGTGCAGGTGGAAACCATCTCCCCAGGAGACGGGCGCACCTTCCCCAAGCGCGGCCAGACCTGT
GTGGTGCACTACACCGGGATGCTTGAAGATGGAAAGAAAGTCGATTCCTCCCGGGACAGAAACAAGCCCT
TTAAGTTTATGCTAGGCAAGCAGGAGGTGATCCGAGGCTGGGAAGAAGGGGTTGCCCAGATGAGTGTGGG
TCAGAGAGCCAAACTGACTATATCTCCAGATTATGCCTATGGTGCCACTGGGCACCCAGGCATCATCCCA
CCACATGCCACTCTCGTCTTCGATGTGGAGCTTCTAAAACCGGAAACGCGTCAGATCTTCGTCAGAACGT
TAACCGGTAGAACCATAACTCTAGAAGTTGAACCATCCGATACCATCGAAAACGTTAGAGCTAGAATTCA
AGACAGAGAAGGCATTCCACCTGATCAACAAAGATTGATCTTTGCCGGTAGACAGCTCGAGGACGGTAGA
ACGCTGTCTGATTACAACATTCAGAGAGAGTCGACCTTACATCTTGTCTTAAGACTAAGATGTGGTATGC
ATAGCAAAGGAGAAGAACTTTTCACTGGAGTTGTCCCAATTCTTGTTGAATTAGATGGTGATGTTAATGG
GCACAAATTTTCTGTCCGTGGAGAGGGTGAAGGTGATGCTACAAACGGAAAACTCACCCTTAAATTTATT
TGCACTACTGGAAAACTACCTGTTCCGTGGCCAACACTTGTCACTACTCTGACCTATGGTGTTCAATGCT
TTTCCCGTTATCCGGATCACATGAAACGGCATGACTTTTTCAAGAGTGCCATGCCCGAAGGTTATGTACA
GGAACGCACTATATCTTTCAAAGATGACGGGACCTACAAGACGCGAGCTGAAGTCAAGTTTGAAGGTGAT
ACCCTTGTTAATCGTATCGAGTTAAAGGGTATTGATTTTAAAGAAGATGGAAACATTCTTGGACACAAAC
TCGAGTACAACTTTAACTCACACAATGTATACATCACGGCAGACAAACAAAAGAATGGAATCAAAGCTAA
CTTCAAAATTCGCCACAACGTTGAAGATGGTTCCGTTCAACTAGCAGACCATTATCAACAAAATACTCCA
ATTGGCGATGGCCCTGTCCTTTTACCAGACAACCATTACCTGTCGACACAATCTGTCCTTTCGAAAGATC
CCAACGAAAAGCGTGACCACATGGTCCTTCTTGAGTTTGTAACTGCTGCTGGGATTACACATGGCATGGA
TGAGCTCTACAAATAAGCGGCCGCTACGTAAATTCCGCCCCCCCCCCCCCTCTCCCTCCCCCCCCCCTAA
CGTTACTGGCCGAAGCCGCTTGGAATAAGGCCGGTGTGCGTTTGTCTATATGTTATTTTCCACCATATTG
CCGTCTTTTGGCAATGTGAGGGCCCGGAAACCTGGCCCTGTCTTCTTGACGAGCATTCCTAGGGGTCTTT
CCCCTCTCGCCAAAGGAATGCAAGGTCTGTTGAATGTCGTGAAGGAAGCAGTTCCTCTGGAAGCTTCTTG
AAGACAAACAACGTCTGTAGCGACCCTTTGCAGGCAGCGGAACCCCCCACCTGGCGACAGGTGCCTCTGC
GGCCAAAAGCCACGTGTATAAGATACACCTGCAAAGGCGGCACAACCCCAGTGCCACGTTGTGAGTTGGA
TAGTTGTGGAAAGAGTCAAATGGCTCTCCTCAAGCGTATTCAACAAGGGGCTGAAGGATGCCCAGAAGGT
ACCCCATTGTATGGGATCTGATCTGGGGCCTCGGTGCACATGCTTTACATGTGTTTAGTCGAGGTTAAAA
AAACGTCTAGGCCCCCCGAACCACGGGGACGTGGTTTTCCTTTGAAAAACACGATGATAATATGGCCACA
ACCATGATGAGCAAGGGCGAGGAGGATAACATGGCCATCATCAAGGAGTTCATGCGCTTCAAGGTGCACA
TGGAGGGCTCCGTGAACGGCCACGAGTTCGAGATCGAGGGCGAGGGCGAGGGCCGCCCCTACGAGGGCAC
CCAGACCGCCAAGCTGAAGGTGACCAAGGGTGGCCCCCTGCCCTTCGCCTGGGACATCCTGTCCCCTCAG
TTCATGTACGGCTCCAAGGCCTACGTGAAGCACCCCGCCGACATCCCCGACTACTTGAAGCTGTCCTTCC
CCGAGGGCTTCAAGTGGGAGCGCGTGATGAACTTCGAGGACGGCGGCGTGGTGACCGTGACCCAGGACTC
CTCCCTGCAGGACGGCGAGTTCATCTACAAGGTGAAGCTGCGCGGCACCAACTTCCCCTCCGACGGCCCC
GTAATGCAGAAGAAGACCATGGGCTGGGAGGCCTCCTCCGAGCGGATGTACCCCGAGGACGGCGCCCTGA
AGGGCGAGATCAAGCAGAGGCTGAAGCTGAAGGACGGCGGCCACTACGACGCTGAGGTCAAGACCACCTA
CAAGGCCAAGAAGCCCGTGCAGCTGCCCGGCGCCTACAACGTCAACATCAAGTTGGACATCACCTCCCAC
AACGAGGACTACACCATCGTGGAACAGTACGAACGCGCCGAGGGCCGCCACTCCACCGGCGGCATGGACG
AGCTGTACAAGTAAGTCGACGATAAAATAAAAGATTTTATTTAGTCTCCAGAAAAAGGGGGGAATGAAAG
ACCCCACCTGTAGGTTTGGCAAGCTAGCTTAAGTAACGCCATTTTGCAAGGCATGGAAAAATACATAACT
GAGAATAGAGAAGTTCAGATCAAGGTCAGGAACAGATGGAACAGCTGAATATGGGCCAAACAGGATATCT
GTGGTAAGCAGTTCCTGCCCCGGCTCAGGGCCAAGAACAGATGGAACAGCTGAATATGGGCCAAACAGGA
TATCTGTGGTAAGCAGTTCCTGCCCCGGCTCAGGGCCAAGAACAGATGGTCCCCAGATGCGGTCCAGCCC
TCAGCAGTTTCTAGAGAACCATCAGATGTTTCCAGGGTGCCCCAAGGACCTGAAATGACCCTGTGCCTTA
TTTGAACTAACCAATCAGTTCGCTTCTCGCTTCTGTTCGCGCGCTTCTGCTCCCCGAGCTCAATAAAAGA
GCCCACAACCCCTCACTCGGGGCGCCAGTCCTCCGATTGACTGAGTCGCCCGGGTACCCGTGTATCCAAT
AAACCCTCTTGCAGTTGCATCCGACTTGTGGTCTCGCTGTTCCTTGGGAGGGTCTCCTCTGAGTGATTGA
CTACCCGTCAGCGGGGGTCTTTCACATGCAGCATGTATCAAAATTAATTTGGTTTTTTTTCTTAAGTATT
TACATTAAATGGCCATAGTTGCATTAATGAATCGGCCAACGCGCGGGGAGAGGCGGTTTGCGTATTGGGC
GCTCTTCCGCTTCCTCGCTCACTGACTCGCTGCGCTCGGTCGTTCGGCTGCGGCGAGCGGTATCAGCTCA
CTCAAAGGCGGTAATACGGTTATCCACAGAATCAGGGGATAACGCAGGAAAGAACATGTGAGCAAAAGGC
CAGCAAAAGGCCAGGAACCGTAAAAAGGCCGCGTTGCTGGCGTTTTTCCATAGGCTCCGCCCCCCTGACG
AGCATCACAAAAATCGACGCTCAAGTCAGAGGTGGCGAAACCCGACAGGACTATAAAGATACCAGGCGTT
TCCCCCTGGAAGCTCCCTCGTGCGCTCTCCTGTTCCGACCCTGCCGCTTACCGGATACCTGTCCGCCTTT
CTCCCTTCGGGAAGCGTGGCGCTTTCTCATAGCTCACGCTGTAGGTATCTCAGTTCGGTGTAGGTCGTTC
GCTCCAAGCTGGGCTGTGTGCACGAACCCCCCGTTCAGCCCGACCGCTGCGCCTTATCCGGTAACTATCG
TCTTGAGTCCAACCCGGTAAGACACGACTTATCGCCACTGGCAGCAGCCACTGGTAACAGGATTAGCAGA
GCGAGGTATGTAGGCGGTGCTACAGAGTTCTTGAAGTGGTGGCCTAACTACGGCTACACTAGAAGAACAG
TATTTGGTATCTGCGCTCTGCTGAAGCCAGTTACCTTCGGAAAAAGAGTTGGTAGCTCTTGATCCGGCAA
ACAAACCACCGCTGGTAGCGGTGGTTTTTTTGTTTGCAAGCAGCAGATTACGCGCAGAAAAAAAGGATCT
CAAGAAGATCCTTTGATCTTTTCTACGGGGTCTGACGCTCAGTGGAACGAAAACTCACGTTAAGGGATTT
TGGTCATGAGACAATAACCCTGATAAATGCTTCAATAATATTGAAAAAGGAAGAGTATGAGTATTCAACA
TTTCCGTGTCGCCCTTATTCCCTTTTTTGCGGCATTTTGCCTTCCTGTTTTTGCTCACCCAGAAACGCTG
GTGAAAGTAAAAGATGCTGAAGATCAGTTGGGTGCACGAGTGGGTTACATCGAACTGGATCTCAACAGCG
GTAAGATCCTTGAGAGTTTTCGCCCCGAAGAACGTTTTCCAATGATGAGCACTTTTAAAGTTCTGCTATG
TGGCGCGGTATTATCCCGTATTGACGCCGGGCAAGAGCAACTCGGTCGCCGCATACACTATTCTCAGAAT
GACTTGGTTGAGTACTCACCAGTCACAGAAAAGCATCTTACGGATGGCATGACAGTAAGAGAATTATGCA
GTGCTGCCATAACCATGAGTGATAACACTGCGGCCAACTTACTTCTGACAACGATCGGAGGACCGAAGGA
GCTAACCGCTTTTTTGCACAACATGGGGGATCATGTAACTCGCCTTGATCGTTGGGAACCGGAGCTGAAT
GAAGCCATACCAAACGACGAGCGTGACACCACGATGCCTGTAGCAATGGCAACAACGTTGCGCAAACTAT
TAACTGGCGAACTACTTACTCTAGCTTCCCGGCAACAATTAATAGACTGGATGGAGGCGGATAAAGTTGC
AGGACCACTTCTGCGCTCGGCCCTTCCGGCTGGCTGGTTTATTGCTGATAAATCTGGAGCCGGTGAGCGT
GGGTCTCGCGGTATCATTGCAGCACTGGGGCCAGATGGTAAGCCCTCCCGTATCGTAGTTATCTACACGA
CGGGGAGTCAGGCAACTATGGATGAACGAAATAGACAGATCGCTGAGATAGGTGCCTCACTGATTAAGCA
TTGGTAACTGTCAGACCAAGTTTACTCATATATACTTTAGATTGATTTGCGGCCGGCCGCAAAAGGATCT
AGGTGAAGATCCTTTTTGATAATCTCATGAGCGGATACATATTTGAATGTATTTAGAAAAATAAACAAAT
AGGGGTTCCGCGCACATTTCCCCGAAAAGTGCCACCAGCTTTGCTCTTAGGAGTTTCCTAATACATCCCA
AACTCAAATATATAAAGCATTTGACTTGTTCTATGCCCTAGGGGGCGGGGGGAAGCTAAGCCAGCTTTTT
TTAACATTTAAAATGTTAATTCCATTTTAAATGCACAGATGTTTTTATTTCATAAGGGTTTCAATGTGCA
TGAATGCTGCAATATTCCTGTTACCAAAGCTAGTATAAATAAAAATAGATAAACGTGGAAATTACTTAGA
GTTTCTGTCATTAACGTTTCCTTCCTCAGTTGACAACATAAATGCGCTGCTGAGAAGCCAGTTTGCATCT
GTCAGGATCAATTTCCCATTATGCCAGTCATATTAATTACTAGTCAATTAGTTGATTTTTATTTTTGACA
TATACATG
